Addgene plasmid #168548: pDONR223 SARS-CoV-1 NSP6_stop
Purpose: Gateway-compatible Entry vector
Depositing lab: Fritz Roth. Depositing organization: Sinai Health System. Publication: A resource of human coronavirus protein-coding sequences in a flexible, multipurpose Gateway Entry clone collection. Weller B, Lin CW, Pogoutse O, Sauer M, Marin-de la Rosa N, Strobel A, Young V, Knapp JJ, Rayhan A, Falter C, Kim DK, Roth FP, Falter-Braun P. G3 (Bethesda). 2023 Jul 5;13(7):jkad105. doi: 10.1093/g3journal/jkad105. PubMed 37267226.
Backbone
  Vector backbone: pDONR223
  Backbone manufacturer: Rual et al, Genome Res. 14:2128-2135, 2004.
  Backbone size w/o insert (bp): 5005
  Vector type: Other
Growth in bacteria
  Bacterial resistance: Spectinomycin, 50 μg/mL
  Growth temperature: 37°C
  Growth strain: DH5alpha
  Copy number: Unknown
Gene/Insert
  Gene/Insert name: NSP6
  Species: Other
  Insert size (bp): 873
  Entrez Gene: ORF1ab (a.k.a. sarsp1)
  Cloning method: Gateway Cloning
  Sequencing primers: 5′ m13-For; 3′ m13-Rev
Resource information
  A portion of this plasmid was derived from a plasmid made by: Falter-Braun Lab
Terms and licenses: Academic/Nonprofit Terms; Industry Terms
How to cite: pDONR223 SARS-CoV-1 NSP6_stop was a gift from Fritz Roth (Addgene plasmid # 168548 ; http://n2t.net/addgene:168548 ; RRID:Addgene_168548)
