[The description below was written by a language model from this plasmid's Addgene catalogue record and pLannotate feature annotations shown in this document.]
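Description:
pDONR223 SARS-CoV-1 NSP6_stop is a Gateway Entry clone carrying the coding sequence for non-structural protein 6 (NSP6) of SARS-CoV-1 in the pDONR223 backbone. It is a bacterial cloning plasmid, propagated in E. coli through a high-copy ColE1/pUC-type origin and selected with spectinomycin through the aadA (SmR) aminoglycoside adenylyltransferase gene. That gene sits downstream of a class 1 integron Pc promoter fragment and a short remnant of a gentamicin resistance gene. The sequenced clone is 3,666 nt, smaller than the listed 5,005 bp empty backbone. This is expected, because the BP reaction replaces the donor vector's negative-selection cassette with the insert.

The insert is recorded as 873 bp. It is annotated as a roughly 870 nt fragment of the SARS-CoV replicase polyprotein 1a (ORF1ab), from which NSP6 is cleaved during infection. The functional text attached to that annotation describes nsp10, but this is generic to the polyprotein database entry and does not apply to this segment. The ORF is flanked by two attL recombination sites, one auto-annotated as attL3 and the other as attL2, which allow LR Clonase-mediated transfer into any compatible Destination vector. The "_stop" suffix suggests that a stop codon is kept at the end of the ORF, which would suit native or N-terminally tagged expression rather than C-terminal fusions. The record does not state this explicitly.

No promoter is positioned to express the insert in this vector. A T7 promoter lies just outside one attL site, rrnB T1 and T2 terminators insulate the cloning region, and small lacI and lacZα fragments are backbone remnants. M13 forward and reverse primer sites are used for sequence verification. The clone belongs to a collection of human coronavirus ORFs intended for flexible subcloning into expression and interaction-assay vectors.
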