Features (pLannotate 1.2.2; 12 found; start..end, strand, type, name):
     34..129     +  protein_bind   attL3: mutant version of attL; recombination site for the Gateway® LR reaction LR Clonase™
    135..1004    +  CDS            R1A_SARS (fragment): Experimental evidence at protein level: Swiss-Prot protein existence level 1. [Non-structural protein 10]: Plays a pivotal role in viral transcription by stimulating both nsp14 3'-5' exoribonuclease and nsp16 2'-O-methyltransferase activities. Therefore plays an essential role in viral mRNAs cap methylation. From Severe acute respiratory syndrome coronavirus (SARS-CoV).
   1009..1108    -  protein_bind   attL2: mutant version of attL; recombination site for the Gateway® LR reaction LR Clonase™
   1126..1144    -  promoter       T7 promoter: promoter for bacteriophage T7 RNA polymerase
   1334..1357    +  promoter       Pc promoter (fragment): intI1 (promoter lies within the coding sequence); class 1 integron promoter
   1533..1589    +  CDS            GmR (fragment): gentamycin acetyltransferase; aacC1; confers resistance to gentamycin
   1596..2387    +  CDS            SmR: aminoglycoside adenylyltransferase (Murphy, 1985); aadA; confers resistance to spectinomycin and streptomycin
   2480..3068    +  rep_origin     ori: high-copy-number ColE1/pMB1/pBR322/pUC origin of replication
   3251..3343    +  CDS            lacI (fragment): lac repressor; lacI; The lac repressor binds to the lac operator to inhibit transcription in E. coli. This inhibition can be relieved by adding lactose or isopropyl-β-D-thiogalactopyranoside (IPTG).
   3398..3425    -  terminator     rrnB T2 terminator: transcription terminator T2 from the E. coli rrnB gene
   3557..3600    +  terminator     rrnB T1 terminator: Escherichia coli rrnB; transcription terminator T1 from the E. coli rrnB gene
   3647..17      -  CDS            lacZα (fragment) (across the origin): LacZα fragment of β-galactosidase; lacZ fragment
>Addgene plasmid #168548 | pDONR223 SARS-CoV-1 NSP6_stop | addgene full sequence | sequence record 333707 | Addgene NGS Result
GTAAAACGACGGCCAGTCTTAAGCTCGGGCCCCAAATAATGATTTTATTTTGACTGATAGTGACCTGTTC
GTTGCAACAAATTGATGAGCAATGCTTTTTTATAATGCCAACTTTGTACAAAAAAGTTGGCATGGGTAAG
TTCAAGAAAATTGTTAAGGGCACTCATCATTGGATGCTTTTAACTTTCTTGACATCACTATTGATTCTTG
TTCAAAGTACACAGTGGTCACTGTTTTTCTTTGTTTACGAGAATGCTTTCTTGCCATTTACTCTTGGTAT
TATGGCAATTGCTGCATGTGCTATGCTGCTTGTTAAGCATAAGCACGCATTCTTGTGCTTGTTTCTGTTA
CCTTCTCTTGCAACAGTTGCTTACTTTAATATGGTCTACATGCCTGCTAGCTGGGTGATGCGTATCATGA
CATGGCTTGAATTGGCTGACACTAGCTTGTCTGGTTATAGGCTTAAGGATTGTGTTATGTATGCTTCAGC
TTTAGTTTTGCTTATTCTCATGACAGCTCGCACTGTTTATGATGATGCTGCTAGACGTGTTTGGACACTG
ATGAATGTCATTACACTTGTTTACAAAGTCTACTATGGTAATGCTTTAGATCAAGCTATTTCCATGTGGG
CCTTAGTTATTTCTGTAACCTCTAACTATTCTGGTGTCGTTACGACTATCATGTTTTTAGCTAGAGCTAT
AGTGTTTGTGTGTGTTGAGTATTACCCATTGTTATTTATTACTGGCAACACCTTACAGTGTATCATGCTT
GTTTATTGTTTCTTAGGCTATTGTTGCTGCTGCTACTTTGGCCTTTTCTGTTTACTCAACCGTTACTTCA
GGCTTACTCTTGGTGTTTATGACTACTTGGTTTCTACACAAGAATTTAGGTATATGAACTCCCAGGGGCT
TTTGCCTCCTAAGAGTAGTATTGATGCTTTCAAGCTTAACATTAAGTTGTTGGGTATTGGAGGTAAACCA
TGTATCAAGGTTGCTACTGTACAGTAATACCCAACTTTCTTGTACAAAGTTGGCATTATAAGAAAGCATT
GCTTATCAATTTGTTGCAACGAACAGGTCACTATCAGTCAAAATAAAATCATTATTTGCCATCCAGCTGA
TATCCCCTATAGTGAGTCGTATTACATGGTCATAGCTGTTTCCTGGCAGCTCTGGCCCGTGTCTCAAAAT
CTCTGATGTTACATTGCACAAGATAAAAATATATCATCATGCCTCCTCTAGACCAGCCAGGACAGAAATG
CCTCGACTTCGCTGCTACCCAAGGTTGCCGGGTGACGCACACCGTGGAAACGGATGAAGGCACGAACCCA
GTGGACATAAGCCTGTTCGGTTCGTAAGCTGTAATGCAAGTAGCGTATGCGCTCACGCAACTGGTCCAGA
ACCTTGACCGAACGCAGCGGTGGTAACGGCGCAGTGGCGGTTTTCATGGCTTGTTATGACTGTTTTTTTG
GGGTACAGTCTATGCCTCGGGCATCCAAGCAGCAAGCGCGTTACGCCGTGGGTCGATGTTTGATGTTATG
GAGCAGCAACGATGTTACGCAGCAGGGCAGTCGCCCTAAAACAAAGTTAAACATTATGAGGGAAGCGGTG
ATCGCCGAAGTATCGACTCAACTATCAGAGGTAGTTGGCGTCATCGAGCGCCATCTCGAACCGACGTTGC
TGGCCGTACATTTGTACGGCTCCGCAGTGGATGGCGGCCTGAAGCCACACAGTGATATTGATTTGCTGGT
TACGGTGACCGTAAGGCTTGATGAAACAACGCGGCGAGCTTTGATCAACGACCTTTTGGAAACTTCGGCT
TCCCCTGGAGAGAGCGAGATTCTCCGCGCTGTAGAAGTCACCATTGTTGTGCACGACGACATCATTCCGT
GGCGTTATCCAGCTAAGCGCGAACTGCAATTTGGAGAATGGCAGCGCAATGACATTCTTGCAGGTATCTT
CGAGCCAGCCACGATCGACATTGATCTGGCTATCTTGCTGACAAAAGCAAGAGAACATAGCGTTGCCTTG
GTAGGTCCAGCGGCGGAGGAACTCTTTGATCCGGTTCCTGAACAGGATCTATTTGAGGCGCTAAATGAAA
CCTTAACGCTATGGAACTCGCCGCCCGACTGGGCTGGCGATGAGCGAAATGTAGTGCTTACGTTGTCCCG
CATTTGGTACAGCGCAGTAACCGGCAAAATCGCGCCGAAGGATGTCGCTGCCGACTGGGCAATGGAGCGC
CTGCCGGCCCAGTATCAGCCCGTCATACTTGAAGCTAGACAGGCTTATCTTGGACAAGAAGAAGATCGCT
TGGCCTCGCGCGCAGATCAGTTGGAAGAATTTGTCCACTACGTGAAAGGCGAGATCACCAAGGTAGTCGG
CAAATAACCCTCGAGCCACCCATGACCAAAATCCCTTAACGTGAGTTACGCGTCGTTCCACTGAGCGTCA
GACCCCGTAGAAAAGATCAAAGGATCTTCTTGAGATCCTTTTTTTCTGCGCGTAATCTGCTGCTTGCAAA
CAAAAAAACCACCGCTACCAGCGGTGGTTTGTTTGCCGGATCAAGAGCTACCAACTCTTTTTCCGAAGGT
AACTGGCTTCAGCAGAGCGCAGATACCAAATACTGTTCTTCTAGTGTAGCCGTAGTTAGGCCACCACTTC
AAGAACTCTGTAGCACCGCCTACATACCTCGCTCTGCTAATCCTGTTACCAGTGGCTGCTGCCAGTGGCG
ATAAGTCGTGTCTTACCGGGTTGGACTCAAGACGATAGTTACCGGATAAGGCGCAGCGGTCGGGCTGAAC
GGGGGGTTCGTGCACACAGCCCAGCTTGGAGCGAACGACCTACACCGAACTGAGATACCTACAGCGTGAG
CTATGAGAAAGCGCCACGCTTCCCGAAGGGAGAAAGGCGGACAGGTATCCGGTAAGCGGCAGGGTCGGAA
CAGGAGAGCGCACGAGGGAGCTTCCAGGGGGAAACGCCTGGTATCTTTATAGTCCTGTCGGGTTTCGCCA
CCTCTGACTTGAGCGTCGATTTTTGTGATGCTCGTCAGGGGGGCGGAGCCTATGGAAAAACGCCAGCAAC
GCGGCCTTTTTACGGTTCCTGGCCTTTTGCTGGCCTTTTGCTCACATGTTCTTTCCTGCGTTATCCCCTG
ATTCTGTGGATAACCGTATTACCGCCTTTGAGTGAGCTGATACCGCTCGCCGCAGCCGAACGACCGAGCG
CAGCGAGTCAGTGAGCGAGGAAGCGGAAGAGCGCCCAATACGCAAACCGCCTCTCCCCGCGCGTTGGCCG
ATTCATTAATGCAGCTGGCACGACAGGTTTCCCGACTGGAAAGCGGGCAGTGAGCGCAACGCAATTAATA
CGCGTACCGCTAGCCAGGAAGAGTTTGTAGAAACGCAAAAAGGCCATCCGTCAGGATGGCCTTCTGCTTA
GTTTGATGCCTGGCAGTTTATGGCGGGCGTCCTGCCCGCCACCCTCCGGGCCGTTGCTTCACAACGTTCA
AATCCGCTCCCGGCGGATTTGTCCTACTCAGGAGAGCGTTCACCGACAAACAACAGATAAAACGAAAGGC
CCAGTCTTCCGACTGAGCCTTTCGTTTTATTTGATGCCTGGCAGTTCCCTACTCTCGCGTTAACGCTAGC
ATGGATGTTTTCCCAGTCACGACGTT
